Addgene plasmid #19871: pDESTmycEIF2C1
Depositing lab: Thomas Tuschl. Depositing organization: Rockefeller University. Publication: Molecular characterization of human Argonaute-containing ribonucleoprotein complexes and their bound target mRNAs. Landthaler M, Gaidatzis D, Rothballer A, Chen PY, Soll SJ, Dinic L, Ojo T, Hafner M, Zavolan M, Tuschl T. RNA. 2008 Dec;14(12):2580-96. doi: 10.1261/rna.1351608. Epub 2008 Oct 31. PubMed 18978028.
Backbone
  Vector backbone: pDESTmyc
  Backbone size w/o insert (bp): 5862
  Vector type: Mammalian Expression
Growth in bacteria
  Bacterial resistance: Ampicillin, 100 μg/mL
  Growth temperature: 37°C
  Growth strain: DH5alpha
  Copy number: High Copy
Gene/Insert
  Gene/Insert name: eukaryotic translation initiation factor 2C, 1 (alt name: AGO1, DKFZp686M13167, EIF2C, GERP95, Q99)
  Species: H. sapiens (human)
  Insert size (bp): 2574
  GenBank ID: NM_012199
  Entrez Gene: AGO1 (a.k.a. EIF2C, EIF2C1, GERP95, NEDLBAS, Q99, hAgo1)
  Tag / fusion protein: Myc (N terminal on backbone)
  Cloning method: Gateway Cloning
  Sequencing primers: 5′ CMV
Terms and licenses: Academic/Nonprofit Terms; Industry Terms: Not Available to Industry
How to cite: pDESTmycEIF2C1 was a gift from Thomas Tuschl (Addgene plasmid # 19871 ; http://n2t.net/addgene:19871 ; RRID:Addgene_19871)
