[The description below was written by a language model from this plasmid's Addgene catalogue record and pLannotate feature annotations shown in this document.]
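Description:
pDESTmycEIF2C1 is a mammalian expression plasmid that encodes human Argonaute 1 (AGO1, formerly EIF2C1) with an N-terminal Myc epitope tag supplied by the pDESTmyc backbone. It was made by Gateway recombination of the roughly 2.6 kb AGO1 open reading frame into the destination vector, and an attB1 site remains just upstream of the coding sequence. The Myc tag is listed in the catalogue entry but is not annotated in the feature table; it presumably lies between the promoter and attB1. The full depositor sequence is 8,436 nt, which matches the stated backbone and insert sizes. In E. coli the plasmid replicates from a high-copy ColE1/pUC-type origin and is selected with ampicillin through the β-lactamase gene. An f1 origin is also present and permits single-stranded DNA production.

The human cytomegalovirus immediate early enhancer and promoter drive transcription of the tagged AGO1. Downstream are SV40 small t/large T intron fragments and the SV40 polyadenylation signal, which provide transcript processing. A separate cassette places the neomycin phosphotransferase gene under the SV40 enhancer/early promoter with a synthetic poly(A) signal, which should allow G418 selection of stably transfected mammalian cells. A T7 promoter in reverse orientation sits downstream of the insert. The short lacZα, lacI, rop and bom fragments appear to be leftover vector sequence.

AGO1 binds microRNAs and siRNAs and mediates repression of complementary mRNAs without detectable target cleavage. The associated publication characterises human Argonaute-containing ribonucleoprotein complexes and their bound mRNAs. The construct therefore suits expression of epitope-tagged AGO1 in human cells for detection or immunoprecipitation with anti-Myc antibodies.
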