Features (pLannotate 1.2.2; 24 found; start..end, strand, type, name):
     15..318     +  enhancer       CMV enhancer: human cytomegalovirus immediate early enhancer
    319..522     +  promoter       CMV promoter: human cytomegalovirus (CMV) immediate early promoter
    678..702     +  protein_bind   attB1: mutant version of attB; recombination site for the Gateway® BP reaction BP Clonase™
    708..3278    +  CDS            AGO1: AGO1_HUMAN - Also known as EIF2C1. Experimental evidence at protein level: Swiss-Prot protein existence level 1. Required for RNA-mediated gene silencing (RNAi). Binds to short RNAs such as microRNAs (miRNAs) or short interfering RNAs (siRNAs), and represses the translation of mRNAs which are complementary to them. Lacks endonuclease activity and does not appear to cleave target mRNAs. Also required for transcriptional gene silencing (TGS) of promoter regions which are complementary to bound short antigene RNAs (agRNAs). From Homo sapiens (Human).
   3363..3381    -  promoter       T7 promoter: promoter for bacteriophage T7 RNA polymerase
   3391..3428    +  CDS            lacZα (fragment): LacZα fragment of β-galactosidase; lacZ fragment
   3440..3554    +  intron         large T intron (fragment): SV40 (simian virus 40) large T antigen intron
   3628..3653    +  intron         small t intron (fragment): SV40 (simian virus 40) small t antigen intron
   3653..3790    +  CDS            large T antigen (fragment): large T antigen from SV40 (simian virus 40)
   3813..3947    +  polyA_signal   SV40 poly(A) signal: SV40 polyadenylation signal
   3952..4001    -  CDS            lacI (fragment): lac repressor; lacI; The lac repressor binds to the lac operator to inhibit transcription in E. coli. This inhibition can be relieved by adding lactose or isopropyl-β-D-thiogalactopyranoside (IPTG).
   4001..4068    +  CDS            lacZα (fragment): LacZα fragment of β-galactosidase; lacZ fragment
   4073..4431    +  rep_origin     f1 ori (sequence partly withheld): f1 bacteriophage origin of replication; arrow indicates direction of (+) strand synthesis
   4531..4582    -  misc_feature   bom (fragment): basis of mobility region from pBR322
   4647..5004    +  promoter       SV40 promoter: SV40 enhancer and early promoter
   5055..5846    +  CDS            neo: KKA2_KLEPN - Also known as kan, nptII. Experimental evidence at protein level: Swiss-Prot protein existence level 1. Resistance to kanamycin, neomycin, paromomycin, ribostamycin, butirosin and gentamicin B. From Klebsiella pneumoniae.
   5913..5961    +  polyA_signal   poly(A) signal: synthetic polyadenylation signal
   5981..6035    -  misc_feature   bom (fragment): basis of mobility region from pBR322
   6137..6172    -  CDS            rop (fragment): Rop protein, which maintains plasmids at low copy number; rop
   6267..6371    +  promoter       AmpR promoter: bla
   6372..7232    +  CDS            AmpR: β-lactamase; bla; confers resistance to ampicillin, carbenicillin, and related antibiotics
   7403..7991    +  rep_origin     ori: high-copy-number ColE1/pMB1/pBR322/pUC origin of replication
   8174..8227    +  CDS            lacI (fragment): lac repressor; lacI; The lac repressor binds to the lac operator to inhibit transcription in E. coli. This inhibition can be relieved by adding lactose or isopropyl-β-D-thiogalactopyranoside (IPTG).
   8245..8341    -  promoter       AmpR promoter (fragment): bla
>Addgene plasmid #19871 | pDESTmycEIF2C1 | depositor full sequence | sequence record 9395 | Author sequence
CATTAGATGCATGTCGTTACATAACTTACGGTAAATGGCCCGCCTGGCTGACCGCCCAACGACCCCCGCC
CATTGACGTCAATAATGACGTATGTTCCCATAGTAACGCCAATAGGGACTTTCCATTGACGTCAATGGGT
GGAGTATTTACGGTAAACTGCCCACTTGGCAGTACATCAAGTGTATCATATGCCAAGTACGCCCCCTATT
GACGTCAATGACGGTAAATGGCCCGCCTGGCATTATGCCCAGTACATGACCTTATGGGACTTTCCTACTT
GGCAGTACATCTACGTATTAGTCATCGCTATTACCATGGTGATGCGGTTTTGGCAGTACATCAATGGGCG
TGGATAGCGGTTTGACTCACGGGGATTTCCAAGTCTCCACCCCATTGACGTCAATGGGAGTTTGTTTTGG
CACCAAAATCAACGGGACTTTCCAAAATGTCGTAACAACTCCGCCCCATTGACGCAAATGGGCGGTAGGC
GTGTACGGTGGGAGGTCTATATAAGCAGAGCTCGTTTAGTGAACCGTCAGATCGCCTGGAGACGCCATCC
ACGCTGTTTTGACCTCCATAGAAGACACCGGGACCGATCCAGCCTCCGGACTCTAGCCTAGGCCGCGGTA
CCACCATGGAACAAAAACTTATTTCTGAAGAAGATCTGTCTAGATCAACAAGTTTGTACAAAAAAGCAGG
CTCCACCATGGAAGCGGGACCCTCGGGAGCAGCTGCGGGCGCTTACCTGCCCCCCCTGCAGCAGGTGTTC
CAGGCACCTCGCCGGCCTGGCATTGGCACTGTGGGGAAACCAATCAAGCTCCTGGCCAATTACTTTGAGG
TGGACATCCCTAAGATCGACGTGTACCACTACGAGGTGGACATCAAGCCGGATAAGTGTCCCCGTAGAGT
CAACCGGGAAGTGGTGGAATACATGGTCCAGCATTTCAAGCCTCAGATCTTTGGTGATCGCAAGCCTGTG
TATGATGGAAAGAAGAACATTTACACTGTCACAGCACTGCCCATTGGCAACGAACGGGTCGACTTTGAGG
TGACAATCCCTGGGGAAGGGAAGGATCGAATCTTTAAGGTCTCCATCAAGTGGCTAGCCATTGTGAGCTG
GCGAATGCTGCATGAGGCCCTGGTCAGCGGCCAGATCCCTGTTCCCTTGGAGTCTGTGCAAGCCCTGGAT
GTGGCCATGAGGCACCTGGCATCCATGAGGTACACCCCTGTGGGCCGCTCCTTCTTCTCACCGCCTGAGG
GCTACTACCACCCGCTGGGGGGTGGGCGCGAGGTCTGGTTCGGCTTTCACCAGTCTGTGCGCCCTGCCAT
GTGGAAGATGATGCTCAACATTGATGTCTCAGCCACTGCCTTTTATAAGGCACAGCCAGTGATTGAGTTC
ATGTGTGAGGTGCTGGACATCAGGAACATAGATGAGCAGCCCAAGCCCCTCACGGACTCTCAGCGCGTTC
GCTTCACCAAGGAGATCAAGGGCCTGAAGGTGGAAGTCACCCACTGTGGACAGATGAAGAGGAAGTACCG
CGTGTGTAATGTTACCCGTCGCCCTGCTAGCCATCAGACATTCCCCTTACAGCTGGAGAGTGGACAGACT
GTGGAGTGCACAGTGGCACAGTATTTCAAGCAGAAATATAACCTTCAGCTCAAGTATCCCCATCTGCCCT
GCCTACAAGTTGGCCAGGAACAAAAGCATACCTACCTTCCCCTAGAGGTCTGTAACATTGTGGCTGGGCA
GCGCTGTATTAAAAAGCTGACCGACAACCAGACCTCGACCATGATAAAGGCCACAGCTAGATCCGCTCCA
GACAGACAGGAGGAGATCAGTCGCCTGATGAAGAATGCCAGCTACAACTTAGATCCCTACATCCAGGAAT
TTGGGATCAAAGTGAAGGATGACATGACGGAGGTGACAGGGCGAGTGCTGCCGGCGCCCATCTTGCAGTA
CGGCGGCCGGAACCGGGCCATTGCCACACCCAATCAGGGTGTCTGGGACATGCGGGGGAAACAGTTCTAC
AATGGGATTGAGATCAAAGTCTGGGCCATCGCCTGCTTCGCACCCCAAAAACAGTGTCGAGAAGAGGTGC
TCAAGAACTTCACAGACCAGCTGCGGAAGATTTCCAAGGATGCGGGGATGCCTATCCAGGGTCAACCTTG
TTTCTGCAAATATGCACAGGGGGCAGACAGCGTGGAGCCTATGTTCCGGCATCTCAAGAACACCTACTCA
GGGCTGCAGCTCATTATTGTCATCCTGCCAGGGAAGACGCCGGTGTATGCTGAGGTGAAACGTGTCGGAG
ATACACTCTTGGGAATGGCTACGCAGTGTGTGCAGGTGAAGAACGTGGTCAAGACCTCACCTCAGACTCT
GTCCAACCTCTGCCTCAAGATCAATGTCAAACTTGGTGGCATTAACAACATCCTAGTCCCACACCAGCGC
TCTGCCGTTTTTCAACAGCCAGTGATATTCCTGGGAGCAGATGTTACACACCCCCCAGCAGGGGATGGGA
AAAAACCTTCTATCACAGCAGTGGTAGGCAGTATGGATGCCCACCCCAGCCGATACTGTGCTACTGTGCG
GGTACAGCGACCACGGCAAGAGATCATTGAAGACTTGTCCTACATGGTGCGTGAGCTCCTCATCCAATTC
TACAAGTCCACCCGTTTCAAGCCTACCCGCATCATCTTCTACCGAGATGGGGTGCCTGAAGGCCAGCTAC
CCCAGATACTCCACTATGAGCTACTGGCCATTCGTGATGCCTGCATCAAACTGGAAAAGGACTACCAGCC
TGGGATCACTTATATTGTGGTGCAGAAACGCCATCACACCCGCCTTTTCTGTGCTGACAAGAATGAGCGA
ATTGGGAAGAGTGGTAACATCCCAGCTGGGACCACAGTGGACACCAACATCACCCACCCATTTGAGTTTG
ACTTCTATCTGTGCAGCCACGCAGGCATCCAGGGCACCAGCCGACCATCCCATTACTATGTTCTTTGGGA
TGACAACCGTTTCACAGCAGATGAGCTCCAGATCCTGACGTACCAGCTGTGCCACACTTACGTACGATGC
ACACGCTCTGTCTCTATCCCAGCACCTGCCTACTATGCCCGCCTGGTGGCTTTCCGGGCACGATACCACC
TGGTGGACAAGGAGCATGACAGTGGAGAGGGGAGCCACATATCGGGGCAGAGCAATGGGCGGGACCCCCA
GGCCCTGGCCAAAGCCGTGCAGGTTCACCAGGATACTCTGCGCACCATGTACTTCGCTTGACGGAATTCG
CGGCCGCACTCGAGATATCTAGACCCAGCTTTAAAGTGGTTGATCGCGTGCATGCGACGTCATAGCTCTC
TCCCTATAGTGAGTCGTATTATAAGCTAGGCACTGGCCGTCGTTTTACAACGTCGTGACTGGGAAAACTG
CTAGCTTGGGATCTTTGTGAAGGAACCTTACTTCTGTGGTGTGACATAATTGGACAAACTACCTACAGAG
ATTTAAAGCTCTAAGGTAAATATAAAATTTTTAAGTGTATAATGTGTTAAACTAGCTGCATATGCTTGCT
GCTTGAGAGTTTTGCTTACTGAGTATGATTTATGAAAATATTATACACAGGAGCTAGTGATTCTAATTGT
TTGTGTATTTTAGATTCACAGTCCCAAGGCTCATTTCAGGCCCCTCAGTCCTCACAGTCTGTTCATGATC
ATAATCAGCCATACCACATTTGTAGAGGTTTTACTTGCTTTAAAAAACCTCCCACACCTCCCCCTGAACC
TGAAACATAAAATGAATGCAATTGTTGTTGTTAACTTGTTTATTGCAGCTTATAATGGTTACAAATAAAG
CAATAGCATCACAAATTTCACAAATAAAGCATTTTTTTCACTGCATTCTAGTTGTGGTTTGTCCAAACTC
ATCAATGTATCTTATCATGTCTGGATCGATCCTGCATTAATGAATCGGCCAACGCGCGGGGAGAGGCGGT
TTGCGTATTGGCTGGCGTAATAGCGAAGAGGCCCGCACCGATCGCCCTTCCCAACAGTTGCGCAGCCTGA
ATGGCGAATGGG
[124 nt withheld, positions 4073-4196]
C
[91 nt withheld, positions 4198-4288]
A
[49 nt withheld, positions 4290-4338]
CCTTTGACGTTGGAGTCCACGTTCTTT
[37 nt withheld, positions 4366-4402]
ACCCTATCTCGGTCTATTCTTTTGATTTATAAGGGATTTTGCCGATTTCGGCCTATTGGTTAAAAAATGA
GCTGATTTAACAAATATTTAACGCGAATTTTAACAAAATATTAACGTTTACAATTTCGCCTGATGCGGTA
TTTTCTCCTTACGCATCTGTGCGGTATTTCACACCGCATACGCGGATCTGCGCAGCACCATGGCCTGAAA
TAACCTCTGAAAGAGGAACTTGGTTAGGTACCTTCTGAGGCGGAAAGAACCAGCTGTGGAATGTGTGTCA
GTTAGGGTGTGGAAAGTCCCCAGGCTCCCCAGCAGGCAGAAGTATGCAAAGCATGCATCTCAATTAGTCA
GCAACCAGGTGTGGAAAGTCCCCAGGCTCCCCAGCAGGCAGAAGTATGCAAAGCATGCATCTCAATTAGT
CAGCAACCATAGTCCCGCCCCTAACTCCGCCCATCCCGCCCCTAACTCCGCCCAGTTCCGCCCATTCTCC
GCCCCATGGCTGACTAATTTTTTTTATTTATGCAGAGGCCGAGGCCGCCTCGGCCTCTGAGCTATTCCAG
AAGTAGTGAGGAGGCTTTTTTGGAGGCCTAGGCTTTTGCAAAAAGCTTGATTCTTCTGACACAACAGTCT
CGAACTTAAGGCTAGAGCCACCATGATTGAACAAGATGGATTGCACGCAGGTTCTCCGGCCGCTTGGGTG
GAGAGGCTATTCGGCTATGACTGGGCACAACAGACAATCGGCTGCTCTGATGCCGCCGTGTTCCGGCTGT
CAGCGCAGGGGCGCCCGGTTCTTTTTGTCAAGACCGACCTGTCCGGTGCCCTGAATGAACTGCAGGACGA
GGCAGCGCGGCTATCGTGGCTGGCCACGACGGGCGTTCCTTGCGCAGCTGTGCTCGACGTTGTCACTGAA
GCGGGAAGGGACTGGCTGCTATTGGGCGAAGTGCCGGGGCAGGATCTCCTGTCATCTCACCTTGCTCCTG
CCGAGAAAGTATCCATCATGGCTGATGCAATGCGGCGGCTGCATACGCTTGATCCGGCTACCTGCCCATT
CGACCACCAAGCGAAACATCGCATCGAGCGAGCACGTACTCGGATGGAAGCCGGTCTTGTCGATCAGGAT
GATCTGGACGAAGAGCATCAGGGGCTCGCGCCAGCCGAACTGTTCGCCAGGCTCAAGGCGCGCATGCCCG
ACGGCGAGGATCTCGTCGTGACCCATGGCGATGCCTGCTTGCCGAATATCATGGTGGAAAATGGCCGCTT
TTCTGGATTCATCGACTGTGGCCGGCTGGGTGTGGCGGACCGCTATCAGGACATAGCGTTGGCTACCCGT
GATATTGCTGAAGAGCTTGGCGGCGAATGGGCTGACCGCTTCCTCGTGCTTTACGGTATCGCCGCTCCCG
ATTCGCAGCGCATCGCCTTCTATCGCCTTCTTGACGAGTTCTTCTGAGCGGGACTCTGGGGTTCGAAATG
ACCGACCAAGCGACGCCCAACCTGCCATCACGATGGCCGCAATAAAATATCTTTATTTTCATTACATCTG
TGTGTTGGTTTTTTGTGTGAATCGATAGCGATAAGGATCCGCGTATGGTGCACTCTCAGTACAATCTGCT
CTGATGCCGCATAGTTAAGCCAGCCCCGACACCCGCCAACACCCGCTGACGCGCCCTGACGGGCTTGTCT
GCTCCCGGCATCCGCTTACAGACAAGCTGTGACCGTCTCCGGGAGCTGCATGTGTCAGAGGTTTTCACCG
TCATCACCGAAACGCGCGAGACGAAAGGGCCTCGTGATACGCCTATTTTTATAGGTTAATGTCATGATAA
TAATGGTTTCTTAGACGTCAGGTGGCACTTTTCGGGGAAATGTGCGCGGAACCCCTATTTGTTTATTTTT
CTAAATACATTCAAATATGTATCCGCTCATGAGACAATAACCCTGATAAATGCTTCAATAATATTGAAAA
AGGAAGAGTATGAGTATTCAACATTTCCGTGTCGCCCTTATTCCCTTTTTTGCGGCATTTTGCCTTCCTG
TTTTTGCTCACCCAGAAACGCTGGTGAAAGTAAAAGATGCTGAAGATCAGTTGGGTGCACGAGTGGGTTA
CATCGAACTGGATCTCAACAGCGGTAAGATCCTTGAGAGTTTTCGCCCCGAAGAACGTTTTCCAATGATG
AGCACTTTTAAAGTTCTGCTATGTGGCGCGGTATTATCCCGTATTGACGCCGGGCAAGAGCAACTCGGTC
GCCGCATACACTATTCTCAGAATGACTTGGTTGAGTACTCACCAGTCACAGAAAAGCATCTTACGGATGG
CATGACAGTAAGAGAATTATGCAGTGCTGCCATAACCATGAGTGATAACACTGCGGCCAACTTACTTCTG
ACAACGATCGGAGGACCGAAGGAGCTAACCGCTTTTTTGCACAACATGGGGGATCATGTAACTCGCCTTG
ATCGTTGGGAACCGGAGCTGAATGAAGCCATACCAAACGACGAGCGTGACACCACGATGCCTGTAGCAAT
GGCAACAACGTTGCGCAAACTATTAACTGGCGAACTACTTACTCTAGCTTCCCGGCAACAATTAATAGAC
TGGATGGAGGCGGATAAAGTTGCAGGACCACTTCTGCGCTCGGCCCTTCCGGCTGGCTGGTTTATTGCTG
ATAAATCTGGAGCCGGTGAGCGTGGGTCTCGCGGTATCATTGCAGCACTGGGGCCAGATGGTAAGCCCTC
CCGTATCGTAGTTATCTACACGACGGGGAGTCAGGCAACTATGGATGAACGAAATAGACAGATCGCTGAG
ATAGGTGCCTCACTGATTAAGCATTGGTAACTGTCAGACCAAGTTTACTCATATATACTTTAGATTGATT
TAAAACTTCATTTTTAATTTAAAAGGATCTAGGTGAAGATCCTTTTTGATAATCTCATGACCAAAATCCC
TTAACGTGAGTTTTCGTTCCACTGAGCGTCAGACCCCGTAGAAAAGATCAAAGGATCTTCTTGAGATCCT
TTTTTTCTGCGCGTAATCTGCTGCTTGCAAACAAAAAAACCACCGCTACCAGCGGTGGTTTGTTTGCCGG
ATCAAGAGCTACCAACTCTTTTTCCGAAGGTAACTGGCTTCAGCAGAGCGCAGATACCAAATACTGTCCT
TCTAGTGTAGCCGTAGTTAGGCCACCACTTCAAGAACTCTGTAGCACCGCCTACATACCTCGCTCTGCTA
ATCCTGTTACCAGTGGCTGCTGCCAGTGGCGATAAGTCGTGTCTTACCGGGTTGGACTCAAGACGATAGT
TACCGGATAAGGCGCAGCGGTCGGGCTGAACGGGGGGTTCGTGCACACAGCCCAGCTTGGAGCGAACGAC
CTACACCGAACTGAGATACCTACAGCGTGAGCATTGAGAAAGCGCCACGCTTCCCGAAGGGAGAAAGGCG
GACAGGTATCCGGTAAGCGGCAGGGTCGGAACAGGAGAGCGCACGAGGGAGCTTCCAGGGGGAAACGCCT
GGTATCTTTATAGTCCTGTCGGGTTTCGCCACCTCTGACTTGAGCGTCGATTTTTGTGATGCTCGTCAGG
GGGGCGGAGCCTATGGAAAAACGCCAGCAACGCGGCCTTTTTACGGTTCCTGGCCTTTTGCTGGCCTTTT
GCTCACATGTTCTTTCCTGCGTTATCCCCTGATTCTGTGGATAACCGTATTACCGCCTTTGAGTGAGCTG
ATACCGCTCGCCGCAGCCGAACGACCGAGCGCAGCGAGTCAGTGAGCGAGGAAGCGGAAGAGCGCCCAAT
ACGCAAACCGCCTCTCCCCGCGCGTTGGCCGATTCATTAATGCAGAGCTTGCAATTCGCGCGTTTTTCAA
TATTATTGAAGCATTTATCAGGGTTATTGTCTCATGAGCGGATACATATTTGAATGTATTTAGAAAAATA
AACAAATAGGGGTTCCGCGCACATTTCCCCGAAAAGTGCCACCTGACGTCTAAGAAACCATTATTATCAT
GACATTAACCTATAAAAATAGGCGTAGTACGAGGCCCTTTCACT
