>Addgene plasmid #19871 | pDESTmycEIF2C1 | addgene partial sequence | sequence record 25664 | 19871 with CMV-F
AGCTCGTTTAGTGAACCGTCAGATCGCCTGGAGACGCCATCCACGCTGTTTTGACCTCCATAGAAGACAC
CGGGACCGATCCAGCCTCCGGACTCTAGCCTAGGCCGCGGTACCACCATGGAACAAAAACTTATTTCTGA
AGAAGATCTGTCTAGATCAACAAGTTTGTACAAAAAAGCAGGCTCCACCATGGAAGCGGGACCCTCGGGA
GCAGCTGCGGGCGCTTACCTGCCCCCCCTGCAGCAGGTGTTCCAGGCACCTCGCCGGCCTGGCATTGGCA
CTGTGGGGAAACCAATCAAGCTCCTGGCCAATTACTTTGAGGTGGACATCCCTAAGATCGACGTGTACCA
CTACGAGGTGGACATCAAGCCGGATAAGTGTCCCCGTAGAGTCAACCGGGAAGTGGTGGAATACATGGTC
CAGCATTTCAAGCCTCAGATCTTTGGTGATCGCAAGCCTGTGTATGATGGAAAGAAGAACATTTACACTG
TCACAGCACTGCCCATTGGCAACGAACGGGTCGACTTTGAGGTGACAATCCCTGGGGAAGGGAAGGATCG
AATCTTTAAGGTCTCCATCAAGTGGCTAG
